>Addgene plasmid #190174 | pcDNA3.1_rSERT_C109A_Y107C | addgene full sequence | sequence record 377202 | Addgene NGS Result
GACGGATCGGGAGATCTCCCGATCCCCTATGGTGCACTCTCAGTACAATCTGCTCTGATGCCGCATAGTT
AAGCCAGTATCTGCTCCCTGCTTGTGTGTTGGAGGTCGCTGAGTAGTGCGCGAGCAAAATTTAAGCTACA
ACAAGGCAAGGCTTGACCGACAATTGCATGAAGAATCTGCTTAGGGTTAGGCGTTTTGCGCTGCTTCGCG
ATGTACGGGCCAGATATACGCGTTGACATTGATTATTGACTAGTTATTAATAGTAATCAATTACGGGGTC
ATTAGTTCATAGCCCATATATGGAGTTCCGCGTTACATAACTTACGGTAAATGGCCCGCCTGGCTGACCG
CCCAACGACCCCCGCCCATTGACGTCAATAATGACGTATGTTCCCATAGTAACGCCAATAGGGACTTTCC
ATTGACGTCAATGGGTGGAGTATTTACGGTAAACTGCCCACTTGGCAGTACATCAAGTGTATCATATGCC
AAGTACGCCCCCTATTGACGTCAATGACGGTAAATGGCCCGCCTGGCATTATGCCCAGTACATGACCTTA
TGGGACTTTCCTACTTGGCAGTACATCTACGTATTAGTCATCGCTATTACCATGGTGATGCGGTTTTGGC
AGTACATCAATGGGCGTGGATAGCGGTTTGACTCACGGGGATTTCCAAGTCTCCACCCCATTGACGTCAA
TGGGAGTTTGTTTTGGCACCAAAATCAACGGGACTTTCCAAAATGTCGTAACAACTCCGCCCCATTGACG
CAAATGGGCGGTAGGCGTGTACGGTGGGAGGTCTATATAAGCAGAGCTCTCTGGCTAACTAGAGAACCCA
CTGCTTACTGGCTTATCGAAATTAATACGACTCACTATAGGGAGACCCAAGCTTGGTACCGAGCTCGGAT
CCACTAGTAACGGCCGCCAGTGTGCTGGAATTCTGCAGATATCCATCACACTGGCGGCCGCTCGAGATGG
AACAAAAACTCATTTCAGAAGAGGATCTGAACATGGAGACCACACCCTTGAATTCACAGAAAGTGCTGTC
AGAGTGTAAGGACAGAGAGGACTGTCAAGAAAATGGTGTTCTACAGAAGGGTGTCCCCACCACAGCGGAC
AGGGCAGAGCCTAGCCAAATATCCAATGGGTACTCTGCAGTCCCCAGCACAAGTGCAGGGGACGAAGCTT
CACACTCGATCCCAGCTGCCACCACCACCCTGGTGGCTGAGATTCGCCAAGGGGAGCGGGAGACCTGGGG
CAAGAAGATGGATTTCCTCCTGTCCGTCATTGGCTATGCCGTGGACCTGGGCAACATCTGGCGGTTTCCT
TGCATAGCCTACCAGAATGGCGGAGGGGCCTTCCTCCTCCCTTATACCATCATGGCCATTTTCGGGGGGA
TCCCGCTCTTTTACATGGAGCTCGCACTGGGCCAGTACCACCGAAACGGGTGCATTTCCATATGGAGGAA
GATCTGCCCGATTTTCAAAGGCATTGGTTACGCCATCTGCATCATCGCCTTTTACATCGCCTCCTACTAC
AACACCATCATAGCCTGGGCGCTCTACTACCTCATCTCCTCCCTCACGGACCGGCTGCCCTGGACCAGCT
GCACGAACTCCTGGAACACTGGCAACTGCACCAACTACTTCGCCCAGGACAACATCACCTGGACGCTGCA
TTCCACGTCCCCCGCTGAGGAGTTCTACTTGCGCCATGTCCTGCAGATCCACCAGTCTAAGGGACTCCAG
GACCTGGGCACCATCAGCTGGCAGCTGACTCTCTGCATCGTGCTCATCTTCACCGTAATCTACTTTAGCA
TCTGGAAAGGCGTCAAAACATCTGGCAAGGTGGTGTGGGTGACAGCCACCTTCCCATACATTGTCCTCTC
TGTCCTGCTGGTGAGGGGGGCCACCCTTCCTGGAGCCTGGAGAGGGGTCGTCTTCTACTTGAAACCCAAC
TGGCAGAAACTCTTGGAGACAGGGGTGTGGGTAGATGCCGCCGCTCAGATCTTCTTCTCTCTTGGCCCGG
GCTTTGGGGTTCTCCTGGCTTTTGCTAGCTACAACAAGTTCAACAACAACTGTTACCAAGATGCCCTGGT
GACCAGTGTGGTGAACTGCATGACAAGCTTCGTCTCTGGCTTCGTCATCTTCACGGTGCTTGGCTACATG
GCGGAGATGAGGAATGAAGATGTGTCAGAGGTGGCCAAAGACGCAGGCCCCAGCCTCCTCTTCATCACGT
ATGCAGAGGCAATTGCCAACATGCCAGCATCCACGTTCTTTGCCATCATCTTCTTCCTCATGTTAATCAC
GCTGGGATTGGACAGCACGTTCGCAGGCCTGGAAGGTGTGATCACAGCTGTGCTGGATGAGTTCCCTCAC
ATCTGGGCCAAGCGCAGGGAATGGTTCGTGCTCATCGTGGTCATCACGTGCGTCTTGGGATCCCTGCTCA
CACTGACGTCAGGAGGGGCATACGTGGTGACTCTGCTGGAGGAGTATGCCACGGGGCCAGCAGTGCTCAC
CGTGGCCCTCATCGAGGCCGTCGCCGTGTCTTGGTTCTATGGAATCACTCAGTTCTGCAGCGATGTGAAG
GAGATGCTGGGCTTCAGCCCGGGATGGTTTTGGAGGATCTGCTGGGTGGCCATCAGCCCTCTGTTTCTCC
TGTTCATCATTTGCAGTTTTCTGATGAGCCCACCCCAGCTACGGCTTTTCCAATACAACTATCCCCACTG
GAGTATCGTCTTGGGCTACTGCATAGGGATGTCGTCCGTCATCTGCATCCCTACCTATATCATTTATCGG
CTGATCAGCACTCCGGGGACACTTAAGGAGCGCATTATTAAAAGTATCACTCCTGAAACACCCACAGAAA
TCCCGTGTGGGGACATCCGCATGAATGCTGTGGCGGCCGCACACCATCACCATCACCATGGTACCGACTA
CAAGGACGACGATGACAAGGAATTCTAATAATCTAGAGGGCCCTATTCTATAGTGTCACCTAAATGCTAG
AGCTCGCTGATCAGCCTCGACTGTGCCTTCTAGTTGCCAGCCATCTGTTGTTTGCCCCTCCCCCGTGCCT
TCCTTGACCCTGGAAGGTGCCACTCCCACTGTCCTTTCCTAATAAAATGAGGAAATTGCATCGCATTGTC
TGAGTAGGTGTCATTCTATTCTGGGGGGTGGGGTGGGGCAGGACAGCAAGGGGGAGGATTGGGAAGACAA
TAGCAGGCATGCTGGGGATGCGGTGGGCTCTATGGCTTCTGAGGCGGAAAGAACCAGCTGGGGCTCTAGG
GGGTATCCCC
[124 nt withheld, positions 3301-3424]
C
[91 nt withheld, positions 3426-3516]
A
[49 nt withheld, positions 3518-3566]
CCTTTGACGTTGGAGTCCACGTTCTTT
[37 nt withheld, positions 3594-3630]
ACCCTATCTCGGTCTATTCTTTTGATTTATAAGGGATTTTGCCGATTTCGGCCTATTGGTTAAAAAATGA
GCTGATTTAACAAAAATTTAACGCGAATTAATTCTGTGGAATGTGTGTCAGTTAGGGTGTGGAAAGTCCC
CAGGCTCCCCAGCAGGCAGAAGTATGCAAAGCATGCATCTCAATTAGTCAGCAACCAGGTGTGGAAAGTC
CCCAGGCTCCCCAGCAGGCAGAAGTATGCAAAGCATGCATCTCAATTAGTCAGCAACCATAGTCCCGCCC
CTAACTCCGCCCATCCCGCCCCTAACTCCGCCCAGTTCCGCCCATTCTCCGCCCCATGGCTGACTAATTT
TTTTTATTTATGCAGAGGCCGAGGCCGCCTCTGCCTCTGAGCTATTCCAGAAGTAGTGAGGAGGCTTTTT
TGGAGGCCTAGGCTTTTGCAAAAAGCTCCCGGGAGCTTGTATATCCATTTTCGGATCTGATCAAGAGACA
GGATGAGGATCGTTTCGCATGATTGAACAAGATGGATTGCACGCAGGTTCTCCGGCCGCTTGGGTGGAGA
GGCTATTCGGCTATGACTGGGCACAACAGACAATCGGCTGCTCTGATGCCGCCGTGTTCCGGCTGTCAGC
GCAGGGGCGCCCGGTTCTTTTTGTCAAGACCGACCTGTCCGGTGCCCTGAATGAACTGCAGGACGAGGCA
GCGCGGCTATCGTGGCTGGCCACGACGGGCGTTCCTTGCGCAGCTGTGCTCGACGTTGTCACTGAAGCGG
GAAGGGACTGGCTGCTATTGGGCGAAGTGCCGGGGCAGGATCTCCTGTCATCTCACCTTGCTCCTGCCGA
GAAAGTATCCATCATGGCTGATGCAATGCGGCGGCTGCATACGCTTGATCCGGCTACCTGCCCATTCGAC
CACCAAGCGAAACATCGCATCGAGCGAGCACGTACTCGGATGGAAGCCGGTCTTGTCGATCAGGATGATC
TGGACGAAGAGCATCAGGGGCTCGCGCCAGCCGAACTGTTCGCCAGGCTCAAGGCGCGCATGCCCGACGG
CGAGGATCTCGTCGTGACCCATGGCGATGCCTGCTTGCCGAATATCATGGTGGAAAATGGCCGCTTTTCT
GGATTCATCGACTGTGGCCGGCTGGGTGTGGCGGACCGCTATCAGGACATAGCGTTGGCTACCCGTGATA
TTGCTGAAGAGCTTGGCGGCGAATGGGCTGACCGCTTCCTCGTGCTTTACGGTATCGCCGCTCCCGATTC
GCAGCGCATCGCCTTCTATCGCCTTCTTGACGAGTTCTTCTGAGCGGGACTCTGGGGTTCGAAATGACCG
ACCAAGCGACGCCCAACCTGCCATCACGAGATTTCGATTCCACCGCCGCCTTCTATGAAAGGTTGGGCTT
CGGAATCGTTTTCCGGGACGCCGGCTGGATGATCCTCCAGCGCGGGGATCTCATGCTGGAGTTCTTCGCC
CACCCCAACTTGTTTATTGCAGCTTATAATGGTTACAAATAAAGCAATAGCATCACAAATTTCACAAATA
AAGCATTTTTTTCACTGCATTCTAGTTGTGGTTTGTCCAAACTCATCAATGTATCTTATCATGTCTGTAT
ACCGTCGACCTCTAGCTAGAGCTTGGCGTAATCATGGTCATAGCTGTTTCCTGTGTGAAATTGTTATCCG
CTCACAATTCCACACAACATACGAGCCGGAAGCATAAAGTGTAAAGCCTGGGGTGCCTAATGAGTGAGCT
AACTCACATTAATTGCGTTGCGCTCACTGCCCGCTTTCCAGTCGGGAAACCTGTCGTGCCAGCTGCATTA
ATGAATCGGCCAACGCGCGGGGAGAGGCGGTTTGCGTATTGGGCGCTCTTCCGCTTCCTCGCTCACTGAC
TCGCTGCGCTCGGTCGTTCGGCTGCGGCGAGCGGTATCAGCTCACTCAAAGGCGGTAATACGGTTATCCA
CAGAATCAGGGGATAACGCAGGAAAGAACATGTGAGCAAAAGGCCAGCAAAAGGCCAGGAACCGTAAAAA
GGCCGCGTTGCTGGCGTTTTTCCATAGGCTCCGCCCCCCTGACGAGCATCACAAAAATCGACGCTCAAGT
CAGAGGTGGCGAAACCCGACAGGACTATAAAGATACCAGGCGTTTCCCCCTGGAAGCTCCCTCGTGCGCT
CTCCTGTTCCGACCCTGCCGCTTACCGGATACCTGTCCGCCTTTCTCCCTTCGGGAAGCGTGGCGCTTTC
TCATAGCTCACGCTGTAGGTATCTCAGTTCGGTGTAGGTCGTTCGCTCCAAGCTGGGCTGTGTGCACGAA
CCCCCCGTTCAGCCCGACCGCTGCGCCTTATCCGGTAACTATCGTCTTGAGTCCAACCCGGTAAGACACG
ACTTATCGCCACTGGCAGCAGCCACTGGTAACAGGATTAGCAGAGCGAGGTATGTAGGCGGTGCTACAGA
GTTCTTGAAGTGGTGGCCTAACTACGGCTACACTAGAAGAACAGTATTTGGTATCTGCGCTCTGCTGAAG
CCAGTTACCTTCGGAAAAAGAGTTGGTAGCTCTTGATCCGGCAAACAAACCACCGCTGGTAGCGGTGGTT
TTTTTGTTTGCAAGCAGCAGATTACGCGCAGAAAAAAAGGATCTCAAGAAGATCCTTTGATCTTTTCTAC
GGGGTCTGACGCTCAGTGGAACGAAAACTCACGTTAAGGGATTTTGGTCATGAGATTATCAAAAAGGATC
TTCACCTAGATCCTTTTAAATTAAAAATGAAGTTTTAAATCAATCTAAAGTATATATGAGTAAACTTGGT
CTGACAGTTACCAATGCTTAATCAGTGAGGCACCTATCTCAGCGATCTGTCTATTTCGTTCATCCATAGT
TGCCTGACTCCCCGTCGTGTAGATAACTACGATACGGGAGGGCTTACCATCTGGCCCCAGTGCTGCAATG
ATACCGCGAGACCCACGCTCACCGGCTCCAGATTTATCAGCAATAAACCAGCCAGCCGGAAGGGCCGAGC
GCAGAAGTGGTCCTGCAACTTTATCCGCCTCCATCCAGTCTATTAATTGTTGCCGGGAAGCTAGAGTAAG
TAGTTCGCCAGTTAATAGTTTGCGCAACGTTGTTGCCATTGCTACAGGCATCGTGGTGTCACGCTCGTCG
TTTGGTATGGCTTCATTCAGCTCCGGTTCCCAACGATCAAGGCGAGTTACATGATCCCCCATGTTGTGCA
AAAAAGCGGTTAGCTCCTTCGGTCCTCCGATCGTTGTCAGAAGTAAGTTGGCCGCAGTGTTATCACTCAT
GGTTATGGCAGCACTGCATAATTCTCTTACTGTCATGCCATCCGTAAGATGCTTTTCTGTGACTGGTGAG
TACTCAACCAAGTCATTCTGAGAATAGTGTATGCGGCGACCGAGTTGCTCTTGCCCGGCGTCAATACGGG
ATAATACCGCGCCACATAGCAGAACTTTAAAAGTGCTCATCATTGGAAAACGTTCTTCGGGGCGAAAACT
CTCAAGGATCTTACCGCTGTTGAGATCCAGTTCGATGTAACCCACTCGTGCACCCAACTGATCTTCAGCA
TCTTTTACTTTCACCAGCGTTTCTGGGTGAGCAAAAACAGGAAGGCAAAATGCCGCAAAAAAGGGAATAA
GGGCGACACGGAAATGTTGAATACTCATACTCTTCCTTTTTCAATATTATTGAAGCATTTATCAGGGTTA
TTGTCTCATGAGCGGATACATATTTGAATGTATTTAGAAAAATAAACAAATAGGGGTTCCGCGCACATTT
CCCCGAAAAGTGCCACCTGACGTC
Features (pLannotate 1.2.2; 23 found; start..end, strand, type, name):
     28..80      -  misc_feature   bom (fragment): basis of mobility region from pBR322
    235..614     +  enhancer       CMV enhancer: human cytomegalovirus immediate early enhancer
    615..818     +  promoter       CMV promoter: human cytomegalovirus (CMV) immediate early promoter
    814..847     +  LTR            5' LTR (truncated) (fragment): truncated 5' long terminal repeat (LTR) from HIV-1
    863..881     +  promoter       T7 promoter: promoter for bacteriophage T7 RNA polymerase
   1013..2902    +  CDS            Slc6a4: SC6A4_RAT - Experimental evidence at protein level: Swiss-Prot protein existence level 1. Serotonin transporter whose primary function in the central nervous system involves the regulation of serotonergic signaling via transport of serotonin molecules from the synaptic cleft back into the pre-synaptic terminal for re-utilization. Plays a key role in mediating regulation of the availability of serotonin to other receptors of serotonergic systems. Terminates the action of serotonin and recycles it in a sodium-dependent manner. From Rattus norvegicus (Rat).
   2912..2929    +  CDS            6xHis: 6xHis affinity tag
   2939..2959    +  CDS            FLAG (fragment): FLAG® epitope tag, followed by an enterokinase cleavage site
   2987..3005    -  promoter       SP6 promoter: promoter for bacteriophage SP6 RNA polymerase
   3031..3255    +  polyA_signal   bGH poly(A) signal: bovine growth hormone polyadenylation signal
   3259..3280    +  promoter       SV40 promoter (fragment): SV40 enhancer and early promoter
   3301..3729    +  rep_origin     f1 ori (sequence partly withheld): f1 bacteriophage origin of replication; arrow indicates direction of (+) strand synthesis
   3743..4072    +  promoter       SV40 promoter: SV40 enhancer and early promoter
   4139..4930    +  CDS            neo: KKA2_KLEPN - Also known as kan, nptII. Experimental evidence at protein level: Swiss-Prot protein existence level 1. Resistance to kanamycin, neomycin, paromomycin, ribostamycin, butirosin and gentamicin B. From Klebsiella pneumoniae.
   4954..5112    +  CDS            ble (fragment): BLE_KLEPN - Experimental evidence at protein level: Swiss-Prot protein existence level 1. Binding protein with a strong affinity to the bleomycin family of antibiotics. Binds to CL990; an antimitotic-antibiotic compound. From Klebsiella pneumoniae.
   5107..5228    +  polyA_signal   SV40 poly(A) signal: SV40 polyadenylation signal
   5301..5317    -  protein_bind   lac operator: The lac repressor binds to the lac operator to inhibit transcription in E. coli. This inhibition can be relieved by adding lactose or isopropyl-β-D-thiogalactopyranoside (IPTG). lac repressor encoded by lacI
   5325..5355    -  promoter       lac promoter: promoter for the E. coli lac operon
   5370..5391    -  protein_bind   CAP binding site: CAP binding activates transcription in the presence of cAMP. E. coli catabolite activator protein
   5404..5496    -  CDS            lacI (fragment): lac repressor; lacI; The lac repressor binds to the lac operator to inhibit transcription in E. coli. This inhibition can be relieved by adding lactose or isopropyl-β-D-thiogalactopyranoside (IPTG).
   5679..6267    -  rep_origin     ori: high-copy-number ColE1/pMB1/pBR322/pUC origin of replication
   6438..7298    -  CDS            AmpR: β-lactamase; bla; confers resistance to ampicillin, carbenicillin, and related antibiotics
   7299..7403    -  promoter       AmpR promoter: bla
