[The description below was written by a language model from this plasmid's Addgene catalogue record and pLannotate feature annotations shown in this document.]
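Description:
pcDNA3.1_rSERT_C109A_Y107C is a mammalian expression plasmid built on the pcDNA3.1(+) backbone and carrying a mutant rat serotonin transporter (SLC6A4/SERT) cDNA cloned between XhoI and XbaI sites. It is propagated in E. coli as a high-copy plasmid through its ColE1/pUC-type origin, with selection by the β-lactamase (AmpR) gene. The backbone also provides an f1 origin for single-stranded DNA production. An SV40 early promoter drives a neomycin phosphotransferase gene followed by an SV40 poly(A) signal, which in this backbone allows G418 selection of stably transfected mammalian cells. The sequenced record is about 7.4 kb, in line with the catalogued size.

Transcription of the transporter is driven by the human CMV immediate-early enhancer and promoter and terminated by the bovine growth hormone polyadenylation signal. T7 and SP6 promoters flank the insert. The catalogue lists an N-terminal c-myc tag and C-terminal His6 and FLAG tags. The feature table annotates the 6xHis and a partial FLAG match immediately downstream of the Slc6a4 coding sequence, but it does not call the c-myc tag.

The insert carries two substitutions. Cys109 is changed to alanine and Tyr107 is changed to cysteine, which removes one native cysteine and introduces a new one two residues away. According to the stated purpose, this mutant is expressed in mammalian cells to measure accessibility in the extracellular permeation pathway of SERT. Designs like this are generally used with cysteine-modifying reagents, so that the reactivity of the introduced cysteine reports on conformational state. The associated work concerned how ibogaine stabilises the cytoplasm-facing state of the transporter.
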