Addgene plasmid #190174: pcDNA3.1_rSERT_C109A_Y107C
Purpose: For expression of a SERT mutant in mammalian cells and measuring accessibility in the SERT extracellular pathway
Depositing lab: Gary Rudnick. Depositing organization: Yale University. Publication: Ibogaine, a noncompetitive inhibitor of serotonin transport, acts by stabilizing the cytoplasm-facing state of the transporter. Jacobs MT, Zhang YW, Campbell SD, Rudnick G. J Biol Chem. 2007 Oct 5;282(40):29441-7. doi: 10.1074/jbc.M704456200. Epub 2007 Aug 13. PubMed 17698848.
Backbone
  Vector backbone: pcDNA 3.1(+)
  Backbone manufacturer: Invitrogen
  Backbone size w/o insert (bp): 5428
  Total vector size (bp): 7423
  Vector type: Mammalian Expression
Growth in bacteria
  Bacterial resistance: Ampicillin, 100 μg/mL
  Growth temperature: 37°C
  Growth strain: DH5alpha
  Copy number: High Copy
Gene/Insert
  Gene/Insert name: SLC6A4 Serotonin Transporter (alt name: SERT)
  Species: R. norvegicus (rat)
  Insert size (bp): 1959
  Mutation: changed Cys109 to alanine, changed tyr107 to cysteine
  GenBank ID: NC_051345 NM_013034.4
  Entrez Gene: Slc6a4 (a.k.a. SERT)
  Promoter: CMV
  Tag / fusion protein: c-myc (N terminal on insert); His6 (C terminal on insert); FLAG (C terminal on insert)
  Cloning method: Restriction Enzyme; 5′ cloning site XhoI (not destroyed); 3′ cloning site XbaI (not destroyed)
  Sequencing primers: 5′ TAATACGACTCACTATAGGG; 3′ TAGCCAACATGCCAGCATCC
Resource information
  A portion of this plasmid was derived from a plasmid made by: B J Hoffman, Laboratory of Cell Biology, National Institute of Mental Health, Bethesda, MD 20892.
Terms and licenses: Academic/Nonprofit Terms; Industry Terms: Not Available to Industry
How to cite: pcDNA3.1_rSERT_C109A_Y107C was a gift from Gary Rudnick (Addgene plasmid # 190174 ; http://n2t.net/addgene:190174 ; RRID:Addgene_190174)
